Addgene plasmid #130162: pRDAX-421 FLAG IFP1.4[1] Stuffer/InteinB IFP1.4[2]
Purpose: PPI (BiFC/TriFC) assay vector
Depositing lab: Gary Lewin. Depositing organization: Max-Delbrueck-Centrum fuer Molekulare Medizin (MDC).
Backbone
  Vector backbone: pEGFP-N1 U55762 Clontech
  Vector type: Mammalian Expression
Growth in bacteria
  Bacterial resistance: Kanamycin, 50 μg/mL
  Growth temperature: 37°C
  Growth strain: DH5alpha
  Copy number: High Copy
Gene/Insert
  Gene/Insert name: IFP1.4
  Species: M. musculus (mouse)
  Cloning method: Restriction Enzyme; 5′ cloning site unknown (unknown if destroyed); 3′ cloning site unknown (unknown if destroyed)
Terms and licenses: Academic/Nonprofit Terms; Industry Terms: Not Available to Industry
How to cite: pRDAX-421 FLAG IFP1.4[1] Stuffer/InteinB IFP1.4[2] was a gift from Gary Lewin (Addgene plasmid # 130162 ; http://n2t.net/addgene:130162 ; RRID:Addgene_130162)
