[The description below was written by a language model from this plasmid's Addgene catalogue record and pLannotate feature annotations shown in this document.]
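Description:
pRDAX-421 FLAG IFP1.4[1] Stuffer/InteinB IFP1.4[2] is a mammalian expression plasmid built on the Clontech pEGFP-N1 backbone and deposited as a vector for protein–protein interaction assays based on bimolecular or trimolecular fluorescence complementation (BiFC/TriFC). It replicates in E. coli at high copy from a ColE1/pUC-type origin and also carries an f1 origin. A single NeoR/KanR cassette, driven by a bacterial bla promoter placed next to the SV40 early promoter and terminated by the HSV TK polyadenylation signal, gives kanamycin selection in bacteria and allows G418 selection in mammalian cells.

The expression unit uses the CMV immediate-early enhancer and promoter, followed by a remnant of the multiple cloning site, a composite open reading frame and the SV40 poly(A) signal. The name and catalogue entry describe this reading frame as two fragments of the infrared fluorescent protein IFP1.4, separated by a stuffer and an intein element, with a FLAG tag. The automated annotation does not match that description. It calls three EGFP-like segments interrupted by a region resembling an archaeal ATPase A subunit from Thermoplasma volcanium, a type of gene known to host inteins and so plausibly the "InteinB" part. These are followed by a FLAG epitope and a short SV40 large T antigen fragment, which may be a nuclear localisation signal, although the record does not say so. No IFP1.4 feature is detected, so it is unclear whether the split reporter in the deposited sequence is IFP- or GFP-derived. The listing of mouse as the insert species is also unexplained. The cloning sites are not recorded; the stuffer presumably marks where a protein of interest would be inserted.
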