Features (pLannotate 1.2.2; 18 found; start..end, strand, type, name):
     61..364     +  enhancer       CMV enhancer: human cytomegalovirus immediate early enhancer
    365..568     +  promoter       CMV promoter: human cytomegalovirus (CMV) immediate early promoter
    591..634     +  misc_feature   MCS (fragment): multiple cloning site
    629..1105    +  CDS            cEGFP (fragment): cEGFP is a basic (constitutively fluorescent) green fluorescent protein published in 2008, derived from Aequorea victoria.
   1118..1189    +  CDS            cEGFP (fragment): cEGFP is a basic (constitutively fluorescent) green fluorescent protein published in 2008, derived from Aequorea victoria.
   1190..1753    +  CDS            atpA (fragment): VATA_THEVO - Experimental evidence at protein level: Swiss-Prot protein existence level 1. Produces ATP from ADP in the presence of a proton gradient across the membrane. The archaeal alpha chain is a catalytic subunit. From Thermoplasma volcanium (strain ATCC 51530 / DSM 4299 / JCM 9571 / NBRC 15438 / GSS1).
   1754..2011    +  CDS            cEGFP (fragment): cEGFP is a basic (constitutively fluorescent) green fluorescent protein published in 2008, derived from Aequorea victoria.
   2012..2035    +  CDS            FLAG: FLAG® epitope tag, followed by an enterokinase cleavage site
   2054..2137    +  CDS            large T antigen (fragment): large T antigen from SV40 (simian virus 40)
   2160..2281    +  polyA_signal   SV40 poly(A) signal: SV40 polyadenylation signal
   2315..2743    -  rep_origin     f1 ori (sequence partly withheld): f1 bacteriophage origin of replication; arrow indicates direction of (+) strand synthesis
   2770..2874    +  promoter       AmpR promoter: bla
   2876..3233    +  promoter       SV40 promoter: SV40 enhancer and early promoter
   3268..4062    +  CDS            NeoR/KanR: aminoglycoside phosphotransferase from Tn5; aph(3')-II (or nptII); confers resistance to neomycin, kanamycin, and G418 (Geneticin®)
   4083..4235    +  CDS            ble (fragment): BLE_KLEPN - Experimental evidence at protein level: Swiss-Prot protein existence level 1. Binding protein with a strong affinity to the bleomycin family of antibiotics. Binds to CL990; an antimitotic-antibiotic compound. From Klebsiella pneumoniae.
   4294..4341    +  polyA_signal   HSV TK poly(A) signal: herpes simplex virus thymidine kinase polyadenylation signal (Cole and Stacy, 1985)
   4432..4448    -  polyA_signal   bGH poly(A) signal (fragment): bovine growth hormone polyadenylation signal
   4670..5258    +  rep_origin     ori: high-copy-number ColE1/pMB1/pBR322/pUC origin of replication
>Addgene plasmid #130162 | pRDAX-421 FLAG IFP1.4[1] Stuffer/InteinB IFP1.4[2] | depositor full sequence | sequence record 249540 | Full Sequence
TAGTTATTAATAGTAATCAATTACGGGGTCATTAGTTCATAGCCCATATATGGAGTTCCGCGTTACATAA
CTTACGGTAAATGGCCCGCCTGGCTGACCGCCCAACGACCCCCGCCCATTGACGTCAATAATGACGTATG
TTCCCATAGTAACGCCAATAGGGACTTTCCATTGACGTCAATGGGTGGAGTATTTACGGTAAACTGCCCA
CTTGGCAGTACATCAAGTGTATCATATGCCAAGTACGCCCCCTATTGACGTCAATGACGGTAAATGGCCC
GCCTGGCATTATGCCCAGTACATGACCTTATGGGACTTTCCTACTTGGCAGTACATCTACGTATTAGTCA
TCGCTATTACCATGGTGATGCGGTTTTGGCAGTACATCAATGGGCGTGGATAGCGGTTTGACTCACGGGG
ATTTCCAAGTCTCCACCCCATTGACGTCAATGGGAGTTTGTTTTGGCACCAAAATCAACGGGACTTTCCA
AAATGTCGTAACAACTCCGCCCCATTGACGCAAATGGGCGGTAGGCGTGTACGGTGGGAGGTCTATATAA
GCAGAGCTGGTTTAGTGAACCGTCAGATCCGCTAGCGCTACCGGACTCAGATCTCGAGCTCAAGCTTCGA
ATTCGCCACCATGGACTACAAAGACGATGACGATAAAGGAAGTGTGTCAAAGGGAGAAGAGTTGTTTACC
GGTGTTGTTCCCATACTGGTGGAACTGGATGGTGACGTCAATGGACACAAGTTTAGCGTTTCTGGCGAAG
GAGAAGGCGATGCTACCTATGGCAAACTGACCCTCAAACTGATCTGTACGACTGGAAAGTTGCCTGTACC
TTGGCCAACACTGGTCACAACCTTGGGCTATGGGCTGCAATGCTTTGCCCGTTATCCTGATCACATGAAG
CAACATGACTTCTTTAAGTCTGCTATGCCAGAGGGATATGTGCAGGAACGGACTATCTTCTTCAAGGACG
ACGGCAACTACAAGACGAGAGCTGAGGTGAAATTTGAGGGTGACACACTGGTGAATCGCATAGAGCTGAA
AGGCATCGACTTCAAAGAAGATGGGAATATTCTCGGGCATAAACTCGAGTACAACTACAATTCCCACAAC
GTGTACATCACTGCCGATAAGCAGAAGAATGGGATTAAGGCGAACTTCAAGATCCGACACAACATCGAGA
AGTGCGTGTCAGGAGAAACTCCTGTGTACCTTGCTGATGGCAAGACCATCAAGATCAAGGACCTGTATTC
ATCCGAGAGGAAGAAGGAGGATAACATCGTGGAGGCTGGATCTGGGGAAGAGATCATCCACCTGAAAGAC
CCGATTCAGATCTACTCCTACGTGGATGGGACCATAGTACGAAGCAGAAGCAGACTGCTGTACAAAGGCA
AATCCAGCTATCTGGTGCGTATTGAGACTATCGGAGGTAGGTCAGTCAGTGTGACACCAGTCCATAAGCT
CTTCGTCCTTACGGAGAAAGGCATAGAGGAAGTCATGGCCTCCAATCTGAAAGTGGGTGACATGATTGCG
GCTGTAGCCGAAAGTGAGAGCGAAGCACGGGATTGTGGGATGTCTGAGGAATGCGTTATGGAAGCAGAGG
TTTACACCTCTCTGGAAGCCACATTTGATCGGGTCAAGAGCATTGCCTACGAGAAAGGGGACTTTGACGT
GTATGACCTCAGTGTGCCCGAATATGGTCGCAACTTCATTGGCGGAGAAGGCTTGTTGGTTCTCCACAAT
ACAGATAAGCAGAAGAATGGGATTAAGGCGAACTTCAAGATCCGACACAACATCGAGGATGGTGGGGTCC
AGCTTGCCGACCATTATCAGCAGAACACACCCATTGGGGATGGACCAGTCCTGTTGCCGGATAACCACTA
CCTCAGTTACCAGAGCAAACTGTCCAAAGATCCCAATGAGAAGAGGGACCATATGGTACTGCTCGAATTC
GTGACTGCAGCAGGCATTACCCTTGGGATGGATGAACTTTATAAGACTGGTGATTACAAGGATGACGATG
ACAAGTAAGCGGCCGCGACTCTAGATCATAATCAGCCATACCACATTTGTAGAGGTTTTACTTGCTTTAA
AAAACCTCCCACACCTCCCCCTGAACCTGAAACATAAAATGAATGCAATTGTTGTTGTTAACTTGTTTAT
TGCAGCTTATAATGGTTACAAATAAAGCAATAGCATCACAAATTTCACAAATAAAGCATTTTTTTCACTG
CATTCTAGTTGTGGTTTGTCCAAACTCATCAATGTATCTTAAGGCGTAAATTGTAAGCGTTAATATTTTG
TTAAAATTCGCGTTAAATTTTTGTTAAATCAGCTCATTTTTTAACCAATAGGCCGAAATCGGCAAAATCC
CTTATAAATCAAAAGAATAGACCGAGATAGGGT
[37 nt withheld, positions 2414-2450]
AAAGAACGTGGACTCCAACGTCAAAGG
[49 nt withheld, positions 2478-2526]
T
[91 nt withheld, positions 2528-2618]
G
[124 nt withheld, positions 2620-2743]
CAGGTGGCACTTTTCGGGGAAATGTGCGCGGAACCCCTATTTGTTTATTTTTCTAAATACATTCAAATAT
GTATCCGCTCATGAGACAATAACCCTGATAAATGCTTCAATAATATTGAAAAAGGAAGAGTCCTGAGGCG
GAAAGAACCAGCTGTGGAATGTGTGTCAGTTAGGGTGTGGAAAGTCCCCAGGCTCCCCAGCAGGCAGAAG
TATGCAAAGCATGCATCTCAATTAGTCAGCAACCAGGTGTGGAAAGTCCCCAGGCTCCCCAGCAGGCAGA
AGTATGCAAAGCATGCATCTCAATTAGTCAGCAACCATAGTCCCGCCCCTAACTCCGCCCATCCCGCCCC
TAACTCCGCCCAGTTCCGCCCATTCTCCGCCCCATGGCTGACTAATTTTTTTTATTTATGCAGAGGCCGA
GGCCGCCTCGGCCTCTGAGCTATTCCAGAAGTAGTGAGGAGGCTTTTTTGGAGGCCTAGGCTTTTGCAAA
GATCGATCAAGAGACAGGATGAGGATCGTTTCGCATGATTGAACAAGATGGATTGCACGCAGGTTCTCCG
GCCGCTTGGGTGGAGAGGCTATTCGGCTATGACTGGGCACAACAGACAATCGGCTGCTCTGATGCCGCCG
TGTTCCGGCTGTCAGCGCAGGGGCGCCCGGTTCTTTTTGTCAAGACCGACCTGTCCGGTGCCCTGAATGA
ACTGCAAGACGAGGCAGCGCGGCTATCGTGGCTGGCCACGACGGGCGTTCCTTGCGCAGCTGTGCTCGAC
GTTGTCACTGAAGCGGGAAGGGACTGGCTGCTATTGGGCGAAGTGCCGGGGCAGGATCTCCTGTCATCTC
ACCTTGCTCCTGCCGAGAAAGTATCCATCATGGCTGATGCAATGCGGCGGCTGCATACGCTTGATCCGGC
TACCTGCCCATTCGACCACCAAGCGAAACATCGCATCGAGCGAGCACGTACTCGGATGGAAGCCGGTCTT
GTCGATCAGGATGATCTGGACGAAGAGCATCAGGGGCTCGCGCCAGCCGAACTGTTCGCCAGGCTCAAGG
CGAGCATGCCCGACGGCGAGGATCTCGTCGTGACCCATGGCGATGCCTGCTTGCCGAATATCATGGTGGA
AAATGGCCGCTTTTCTGGATTCATCGACTGTGGCCGGCTGGGTGTGGCGGACCGCTATCAGGACATAGCG
TTGGCTACCCGTGATATTGCTGAAGAGCTTGGCGGCGAATGGGCTGACCGCTTCCTCGTGCTTTACGGTA
TCGCCGCTCCCGATTCGCAGCGCATCGCCTTCTATCGCCTTCTTGACGAGTTCTTCTGAGCGGGACTCTG
GGGTTCGAAATGACCGACCAAGCGACGCCCAACCTGCCATCACGAGATTTCGATTCCACCGCCGCCTTCT
ATGAAAGGTTGGGCTTCGGAATCGTTTTCCGGGACGCCGGCTGGATGATCCTCCAGCGCGGGGATCTCAT
GCTGGAGTTCTTCGCCCACCCTAGGGGGAGGCTAACTGAAACACGGAAGGAGACAATACCGGAAGGAACC
CGCGCTATGACGGCAATAAAAAGACAGAATAAAACGCACGGTGTTGGGTCGTTTGTTCATAAACGCGGGG
TTCGGTCCCAGGGCTGGCACTCTGTCGATACCCCACCGAGACCCCATTGGGGCCAATACGCCCGCGTTTC
TTCCTTTTCCCCACCCCACCCCCCAAGTTCGGGTGAAGGCCCAGGGCTCGCAGCCAACGTCGGGGCGGCA
GGCCCTGCCATAGCCTCAGGTTACTCATATATACTTTAGATTGATTTAAAACTTCATTTTTAATTTAAAA
GGATCTAGGTGAAGATCCTTTTTGATAATCTCATGACCAAAATCCCTTAACGTGAGTTTTCGTTCCACTG
AGCGTCAGACCCCGTAGAAAAGATCAAAGGATCTTCTTGAGATCCTTTTTTTCTGCGCGTAATCTGCTGC
TTGCAAACAAAAAAACCACCGCTACCAGCGGTGGTTTGTTTGCCGGATCAAGAGCTACCAACTCTTTTTC
CGAAGGTAACTGGCTTCAGCAGAGCGCAGATACCAAATACTGTCCTTCTAGTGTAGCCGTAGTTAGGCCA
CCACTTCAAGAACTCTGTAGCACCGCCTACATACCTCGCTCTGCTAATCCTGTTACCAGTGGCTGCTGCC
AGTGGCGATAAGTCGTGTCTTACCGGGTTGGACTCAAGACGATAGTTACCGGATAAGGCGCAGCGGTCGG
GCTGAACGGGGGGTTCGTGCACACAGCCCAGCTTGGAGCGAACGACCTACACCGAACTGAGATACCTACA
GCGTGAGCTATGAGAAAGCGCCACGCTTCCCGAAGGGAGAAAGGCGGACAGGTATCCGGTAAGCGGCAGG
GTCGGAACAGGAGAGCGCACGAGGGAGCTTCCAGGGGGAAACGCCTGGTATCTTTATAGTCCTGTCGGGT
TTCGCCACCTCTGACTTGAGCGTCGATTTTTGTGATGCTCGTCAGGGGGGCGGAGCCTATGGAAAAACGC
CAGCAACGCGGCCTTTTTACGGTTCCTGGCCTTTTGCTGGCCTTTTGCTCACATGTTCTTTCCTGCGTTA
TCCCCTGATTCTGTGGATAACCGTATTACCGCCATGCAT
